Addgene plasmid #43360: II-GATC
Depositing lab: Chad Cowan & Kiran Musunuru. Depositing organization: Harvard University. Publication: A TALEN Genome-Editing System for Generating Human Stem Cell-Based Disease Models. Ding Q, Lee YK, Schaefer EA, Peters DT, Veres A, Kim K, Kuperwasser N, Motola DL, Meissner TB, Hendriks WT, Trevisan M, Gupta RM, Moisan A, Banks E, Friesen M, Schinzel RT, Xia F, Tang A, Xia Y, Figueroa E, Wann A, Ahfeldt T, Daheron L, Zhang F, Rubin LL, Peng LF, Chung RT, Musunuru K, Cowan CA. Cell Stem Cell. 2012 Dec 12. pii: S1934-5909(12)00645-5. doi: 10.1016/j.stem.2012.11.011. PubMed 23246482.
Backbone
  Vector backbone: pCRII-TOPO
  Backbone manufacturer: Invitrogen
  Backbone size w/o insert (bp): 3973
  Vector type: Bacterial Cloning
Growth in bacteria
  Bacterial resistance: Ampicillin and Kanamycin, 100 & 50 μg/mL
  Growth temperature: 37°C
  Growth strain: Top10
  Copy number: High Copy
Gene/Insert
  Gene/Insert name: II-GATC
  Species: Synthetic
  Insert size (bp): 426
  Cloning method: TOPO Cloning
  Sequencing primers: 5′ T7; 3′ M13-rev
Terms and licenses: Academic/Nonprofit Terms; Industry Terms: Not Available to Industry
How to cite: II-GATC was a gift from Chad Cowan & Kiran Musunuru (Addgene plasmid # 43360 ; http://n2t.net/addgene:43360 ; RRID:Addgene_43360)
