[The description below was written by a language model from this plasmid's Addgene catalogue record.]
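Description:
II-GATC is a bacterial cloning plasmid built on the commercial pCRII-TOPO backbone (about 3.97 kb without insert), carrying a 426 bp synthetic insert introduced by TOPO cloning. It is maintained at high copy number in E. coli and is selectable with both ampicillin and kanamycin, consistent with the dual resistance markers of the pCRII-TOPO vector. The insert sits in the vector's cloning region between the T7 and M13-reverse priming sites, which are the recorded sequencing primer positions. There is no indication of any promoter intended to drive expression of the insert in a eukaryotic host. The vector type is listed simply as bacterial cloning, so the plasmid functions as a storage and propagation vehicle for the synthetic fragment.

The record does not describe the content of the insert beyond its name, size and synthetic origin, and no feature table is provided. The associated publication describes a TALEN genome-editing system for generating human stem cell-based disease models. This context, together with the name, suggests that the plasmid is one member of a library of pre-assembled TALE repeat modules. In that reading, "GATC" would denote a four-nucleotide target specificity and "II" a position in the assembled array, with the insert size roughly compatible with four TALE repeats. This interpretation is an inference rather than something stated in the catalogue fields. On that basis, the likely use is as a building-block donor from which the fragment is taken and joined with other modules to assemble custom TALEN DNA-binding domains, not as a construct delivered directly to cells.
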