>Addgene plasmid #43360 | II-GATC | depositor partial sequence | sequence record 58625 | II-GATC sequence 426 bps
CGTCTCGCTTAACCCCAGAGCAGGTCGTGGCAATCGCGAGCAATAACGGCGGAAAACAGGCTTTGGAAAC
GGTGCAGAGGCTCCTTCCAGTGCTGTGCCAAGCGCACGGACTCACCCCAGAGCAGGTCGTGGCAATCGCC
TCCAACATTGGCGGGAAACAGGCACTCGAGACTGTCCAGCGCCTGCTTCCCGTGCTGTGCCAAGCGCACG
GCCTCACCCCAGAGCAGGTCGTGGCCATTGCCTCGAATGGAGGGGGCAAACAGGCGTTGGAAACCGTACA
ACGATTGCTGCCGGTGCTGTGCCAAGCGCACGGATTAACCCCAGAGCAGGTCGTGGCGATCGCAAGCCAC
GACGGAGGAAAGCAAGCCTTGGAAACAGTACAGAGGCTGTTGCCTGTGCTGTGCCAAGCGCACGGGCTCA
GAGACG
