>Addgene plasmid #43360 | II-GATC | addgene partial sequence | sequence record 61926 | M13-F20 5'-TGTAAAACGACGGCCAGT-3'
CTATAGGGCGAATTGGGCCCTCTAGATGCATGCTCGAGCGGCCGCCAGTGTGATGGATATCTGCAGAATT
CGCCCTTGCCGTCCTAGCGCGTCTCGCTTAACCCCAGAGCAGGTCGTGGCAATCGCGAGCAATAACGGCG
GAAAACAGGCTTTGGAAACGGTGCAGAGGCTCCTTCCAGTGCTGTGCCAAGCGCACGGACTCACCCCAGA
GCAGGTCGTGGCAATCGCCTCCAACATTGGCGGGAAACAGGCACTCGAGACTGTCCAGCGCCTGCTTCCC
GTGCTGTGCCAAGCGCACGGCCTCACCCCAGAGCAGGTCGTGGCCATTGCCTCGAATGGAGGGGGCAAAC
AGGCGTTGGAAACCGTACAACGATTGCTGCCGGTGCTGTGCCAAGCGCACGGATTAACCCCAGAGCAGGT
CGTGGCGATCGCAAGCCACGACGGAGGAAAGCAAGCCTTGGAAACAGTACAGAGGCTGTTGCCTGTGCTG
TGCCAAGCGCACGGGCTCAGAGACGTGGGCGCAGGAAAGAAGGGCGAATTCCAGCACACTGGCGGCCGTT
ACTAGTGGATCCGAGCTCGGTACCAAGCTTGATGCATAGCTTGAGTATTCTATAGTGTCACCTAAATAGC
TTGGCGTAATCATGGTCATAGCTGTTTCCTGTGTGAAATTGTTATCCGCTCACAATTCCACACAACATAC
GAGCCGGAAGCATAAAGTGTAAAGCCTGGGGTGCCTAATGAGTGAGCTAACTCACATTAATTGCGTTGCG
CTCACTGCCCGCTTTCCAGTCGGGAAACCTGTCGTGCCAGCTGCATTAATGAATCGGCCAACGCGCGGGG
AGAGGCGGTTTGCGTATTGGGCGCTCTTCCGCTTCCTCGCTCACTGACTCGCTGCGCTCGGTCGTTCGGC
TGCGGCGAGCGGTATCAGCTCACTCAAAGGCG
